>Addgene plasmid #11366 | pBABE-hygro NM23 H1 Pro | addgene partial sequence | sequence record 18224 | 11366 with pBABE-5
ACCATGGCCAACTGTGAGCGTACCTTCATTGCGATCAAACCAGATGGGGTCCAGCGGGGTCTTGTGGGAG
AGATTATCAAGCGTTTTGAGCAGAAAGGATTCCGCCTTGTTGGTCTGAAATTCATGCAAGCTTCCGAAGA
TCTTCTCAAGGAACACTACGTTGATCTGAAGGACCGTCCATTCTTTGCCGGCCTGGTGAAATACATGCAC
TCAGGGCCGGTAGTTGCCATGGTCTGGGAGGGGCTGAATGTGGTGAAGACGGGCCGAGTCATGCTCGGGG
AGACCAACTCTGCAGACTCCAAGCCTGGGACCATCCGTGGAGACTTCTGCATACAAGTTGGCAGGAACAT
TATACATGGCAGTGATTCTGTGGAGAGTGCAGAGAAGGAGATCGGCTTGTGGTTTCACCCTGAGGAACTG
GTAGATTACACGAGCTGTGCTCAGAACTGGATCTATGAATGACAGGAGGATCCCAGTGTGGTGGTACGTA
GGAATTCGCCAGCACAGTGGTCGACCCTGTGGAATGTGTGTCAGTTAGGGTGTGGAAAGTCCCCAGGCTC
CCCAGCAGGCAGAAGTATGCAAAGCATGCATCTCAATTAGTCAGCAACCAGGTGTGGAAAGTCCCCAGGC
TCCCCAGCAGGCAGAAGTATGCAAAGCATGCATCTCAATTAGTCAGCAACCATAGTCCCGCCCCTAACTC
CGCCCATCCCGCCCCTAACTCCGCCCAGTTCCGCCCATTCTCCGCCCCATGGCTGACTAATTTTTTTTAT
TTATGCAGAGG
