[The description below was written by a language model from this plasmid's Addgene catalogue record.]
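Description:
pBABE-hygro NM23 H1 Pro is a retroviral mammalian expression plasmid built on the pBABE-hygro backbone (about 5.6 kb without insert). It is maintained in E. coli as a high-copy plasmid under ampicillin selection, and it carries a hygromycin resistance marker for selecting transduced or transfected mammalian cells. No feature table accompanies the record, so individual elements are not itemised. In the standard pBABE design, the cloned cDNA sits between Moloney murine leukemia virus long terminal repeats, downstream of a packaging signal. The 5′ LTR drives its transcription, and the drug-resistance gene is expressed from a separate internal promoter. When introduced into a packaging cell line, the LTR-flanked region is packaged into replication-defective virus that integrates stably into dividing target cells.

The insert is an approximately 500 bp human NM23-H1 cDNA (gene NME1, encoding nucleoside diphosphate kinase A, a putative tumour metastasis suppressor), cloned into a BamHI site that is retained at both ends. Because the same enzyme was used on both sides, the cloning was not directional. The record lists no epitope tag or reporter. The coding sequence carries a substitution of proline 96 to serine, which the record notes reduces GAP activity. The associated publication concerns the interaction between NM23 and the Ras-related GTPase Rad, which it proposes as a mechanism of GTPase regulation. This suggests the construct is meant for stable expression of the P96S mutant in mammalian cells, for comparison with the wild-type protein in studies of NM23-dependent regulation of Rad and related functions.
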