Addgene plasmid #11366: pBABE-hygro NM23 H1 Pro
Depositing lab: Ronald Kahn. Depositing organization: Joslin Diabetes Center. Publication: Interaction of the Ras-related protein associated with diabetes rad and the putative tumor metastasis suppressor NM23 provides a novel mechanism of GTPase regulation. Zhu J, Tseng YH, Kantor JD, Rhodes CJ, Zetter BR, Moyers JS, Kahn CR. Proc Natl Acad Sci U S A. 1999 Dec 21. 96(26):14911-8. 10.1073/pnas.96.26.14911 PubMed 10611312.
Backbone
  Vector backbone: pBABE-hygro
  Backbone size w/o insert (bp): 5558
  Vector type: Mammalian Expression, Retroviral
  Selectable markers: Hygromycin
Growth in bacteria
  Bacterial resistance: Ampicillin, 100 μg/mL
  Growth temperature: 37°C
  Growth strain: DH5alpha
  Copy number: High Copy
Gene/Insert
  Gene/Insert name: NM23 H1
  Species: H. sapiens (human)
  Insert size (bp): 500
  Mutation: Pro96 mutation to Ser (reduces GAP activity).
  Entrez Gene: NME1 (a.k.a. AWD, GAAD, NB, NBS, NDKA, NDPK-A, NDPKA, NM23, NM23-H1)
  Cloning method: Restriction Enzyme; 5′ cloning site BamHI (not destroyed); 3′ cloning site BamHI (not destroyed)
  Sequencing primers: 5′ pBABE 5'
Terms and licenses: Academic/Nonprofit Terms; Industry Terms: Not Available to Industry
How to cite: pBABE-hygro NM23 H1 Pro was a gift from Ronald Kahn (Addgene plasmid # 11366 ; http://n2t.net/addgene:11366 ; RRID:Addgene_11366)
